>Addgene plasmid #48610 | pFUSB4_TTAG | depositor full sequence | sequence record 70310 | Full Sequence
ATGTTTTCCCAGTCACGACGTTGTAAAACGACGGCCAGTCTTAAGCGTCTCATGGCCTGACCCCGGACCA
AGTGGTGGCCTATCGCCAGCAACGGTGGCGGCAAGCAAGCGCTCGAAACGGTGCAGCGGCTGTTGCCGGT
GCTGTGCCAGGACCATGGCCTGACCCCGGACCAAGTGGTGGCTATCGCCAGCAACGGTGGCGGCAAGCAA
GCGCTCGAAACGGTGCAGCGGCTGTTGCCGGTGCTGTGCCAGGACCATGGCCTGACCCCGGACCAAGTGG
TGGCTATCGCCAGCAACATTGGCGGCAAGCAAGCGCTCGAAACGGTGCAGCGGCTGTTGCCGGTGCTGTG
CCAGGACCATGGCCTGACCCCGGACCAAGTGGTGGCTATCGCCAGCAACAATGGCGGCAAGCAAGCGCTC
GAAACGGTGCAGCGGCTGTTGCCGGTGCTGTGCCAGGACCATGGCCTGACCCCGGACCAAGTGGTGGCTA
TCGAGACGTCTAGACCAGCCAGGACAGAAATGCCTCGACTTCGCTGCTACCCAAGGTTGCCGGGTGACGC
ACACCGTGGAAACGGATGAAGGCACGAACCCAGTGGACATAAGCCTGTTCGGTTCGTAAGCTGTAATGCA
AGTAGCGTATGCGCTCACGCAACTGGTCCAGAACCTTGACCGAACGCAGCGGTGGTAACGGCGCAGTGGC
GGTTTTCATGGCTTGTTATGACTGTTTTTTTGGGGTACAGTCTATGCCTCGGGCATCCAAGCAGCAAGCG
CGTTACGCCGTGGGTCGATGTTTGATGTTATGGAGCAGCAACGATGTTACGCAGCAGGGCAGTCGCCCTA
AAACAAAGTTAAACATTATGAGGGAAGCGGTGATCGCCGAAGTATCGACTCAACTATCAGAGGTAGTTGG
CGTCATCGAGCGCCATCTCGAACCGACGTTGCTGGCCGTACATTTGTACGGCTCCGCAGTGGATGGCGGC
CTGAAGCCACACAGTGATATTGATTTGCTGGTTACGGTGACCGTAAGGCTTGATGAAACAACGCGGCGAG
CTTTGATCAACGACCTTTTGGAAACTTCGGCTTCCCCTGGAGAGAGCGAGATTCTCCGCGCTGTAGAAGT
CACCATTGTTGTGCACGACGACATCATTCCGTGGCGTTATCCAGCTAAGCGCGAACTGCAATTTGGAGAA
TGGCAGCGCAATGACATTCTTGCAGGTATCTTCGAGCCAGCCACGATCGACATTGATCTGGCTATCTTGC
TGACAAAAGCAAGAGAACATAGCGTTGCCTTGGTAGGTCCAGCGGCGGAGGAACTCTTTGATCCGGTTCC
TGAACAGGATCTATTTGAGGCGCTAAATGAAACCTTAACGCTATGGAACTCGCCGCCCGACTGGGCTGGC
GATGAGCGAAATGTAGTGCTTACGTTGTCCCGCATTTGGTACAGCGCAGTAACCGGCAAAATCGCGCCGA
AGGATGTCGCTGCCGACTGGGCAATGGAGCGCCTGCCGGCCCAGTATCAGCCCGTCATACTTGAAGCTAG
ACAGGCTTATCTTGGACAAGAAGAAGATCGCTTGGCCTCGCGCGCAGATCAGTTGGAAGAATTTGTCCAC
TACGTGAAAGGCGAGATCACCAAGGTAGTCGGCAAATAACCCTCGAGCCACCCATGACCAAAATCCCTTA
ACGTGAGTTACGCGTCGTTCCACTGAGCGTCAGACCCCGTAGAAAAGATCAAAGGATCTTCTTGAGATCC
TTTTTTTCTGCGCGTAATCTGCTGCTTGCAAACAAAAAAACCACCGCTACCAGCGGTGGTTTGTTTGCCG
GATCAAGAGCTACCAACTCTTTTTCCGAAGGTAACTGGCTTCAGCAGAGCGCAGATACCAAATACTGTCC
TTCTAGTGTAGCCGTAGTTAGGCCACCACTTCAAGAACTCTGTAGCACCGCCTACATACCTCGCTCTGCT
AATCCTGTTACCAGTGGCTGCTGCCAGTGGCGATAAGTCGTGTCTTACCGGGTTGGACTCAAGACGATAG
TTACCGGATAAGGCGCAGCGGTCGGGCTGAACGGGGGGTTCGTGCACACAGCCCAGCTTGGAGCGAACGA
CCTACACCGAACTGAGATACCTACAGCGTGAGCATTGAGAAAGCGCCACGCTTCCCGAAGGGAGAAAGGC
GGACAGGTATCCGGTAAGCGGCAGGGTCGGAACAGGAGAGCGCACGAGGGAGCTTCCAGGGGGAAACGCC
TGGTATCTTTATAGTCCTGTCGGGTTTCGCCACCTCTGACTTGAGCGTCGATTTTTGTGATGCTCGTCAG
GGGGGCGGAGCCTATGGAAAAACGCCAGCAACGCGGCCTTTTTACGGTTCCTGGCCTTTTGCTGGCCTTT
TGCTCACATGTTCTTTCCTGCGTTATCCCCTGATTCTGTGGATAACCGTATTACCGCCTTTGAGTGAGCT
GATACCGCTCGCCGCAGCCGAACGACCGAGCGCAGCGAGTCAGTGAGCGAGGAAGCGGAAGAGCGCCCAA
TACGCAAACCGCCTCTCCCCGCGCGTTGGCCGATTCATTAATGCAGCTGGCACGACAGGTTTCCCGACTG
GAAAGCGGGCAGTGAGCGCAACGCAATTAATACGCGTACCGCTAGCCAGGAAGAGTTTGTAGAAACGCAA
AAAGGCCATCCGTCAGGATGGCCTTCTGCTTAGTTTGATGCCTGGCAGTTTATGGCGGGCGTCCTGCCCG
CCACCCTCCGGGCCGTTGCTTCACAACGTTCAAATCCGCTCCCGGCGGATTTGTCCTACTCAGGAGAGCG
TTCACCGACAAACAACAGATAAAACGAAAGGCCCAGTCTTCCGACTGAGCCTTTCGTTTTATTTGATGCC
TGGCAGTTCCCTACTCTCGCGTTAACGCTAGCATGG
Features (pLannotate 1.2.2; 8 found; start..end, strand, type, name):
      3..39      -  CDS            lacZα (fragment): LacZα fragment of β-galactosidase; lacZ fragment
    596..619     +  promoter       Pc promoter (fragment): intI1 (promoter lies within the coding sequence); class 1 integron promoter
    795..851     +  CDS            GmR (fragment): gentamycin acetyltransferase; aacC1; confers resistance to gentamycin
    858..1649    +  CDS            SmR: aminoglycoside adenylyltransferase (Murphy, 1985); aadA; confers resistance to spectinomycin and streptomycin
   1742..2330    +  rep_origin     ori: high-copy-number ColE1/pMB1/pBR322/pUC origin of replication
   2513..2605    +  CDS            lacI (fragment): lac repressor; lacI; The lac repressor binds to the lac operator to inhibit transcription in E. coli. This inhibition can be relieved by adding lactose or isopropyl-β-D-thiogalactopyranoside (IPTG).
   2660..2687    -  terminator     rrnB T2 terminator: transcription terminator T2 from the E. coli rrnB gene
   2819..2862    +  terminator     rrnB T1 terminator: Escherichia coli rrnB; transcription terminator T1 from the E. coli rrnB gene
