[The description below was written by a language model from this plasmid's Addgene catalogue record and pLannotate feature annotations shown in this document.]
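Description:
pFUSB4_TTAG is a small (about 2.9 kb) bacterial intermediate plasmid for Golden Gate assembly of TALENs, built on the pFUS_B4 array vector. Although the catalogue lists it under mammalian expression and TALEN vector types, the annotated features show no eukaryotic promoter, nuclease domain or polyadenylation signal. It is therefore best understood as a pre-assembled building block rather than an expression construct in its own right. It replicates in E. coli from a high-copy ColE1/pUC-type origin and is selected with spectinomycin through the aadA aminoglycoside adenylyltransferase gene (SmR). This gene lies downstream of a class 1 integron Pc promoter fragment and a short remnant of a gentamicin acetyltransferase gene. Small leftover pieces of lacZα and lacI, together with rrnB T1 and T2 terminators, are also detected. The lacZα remnant is consistent with a blue/white screening cassette having been displaced when the repeats were cloned in, although the record does not say this.

The insert is a synthetic array of four TAL effector repeats with the repeat-variable diresidues NG NG NI NN. Under the standard TALE code these recognise T, T, A and G, which explains the plasmid name. The repeat array itself is not annotated in the feature table, and it presumably occupies the unannotated region between the lacZα fragment and the resistance cassette. The depositor notes that the plasmid was made by Golden Gate cloning. The associated work describes a simplified 15-RVD GoldyTALEN design for in vivo genome engineering. This suggests that the plasmid belongs to a library of ready-made four-RVD modules that are combined with other arrays and a TALEN backbone in a later assembly step to produce custom nucleases quickly.
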