Addgene plasmid #48610: pFUSB4_TTAG
Depositing lab: Stephen Ekker. Depositing organization: Mayo Foundation for Medical Education and Research. Publication: High Efficiency In Vivo Genome Engineering with a Simplified 15-RVD GoldyTALEN Design. Ma AC, Lee HB, Clark KJ, Ekker SC. PLoS One. 2013 May 29;8(5):e65259. doi: 10.1371/journal.pone.0065259. Print 2013. PubMed 23734242.
Backbone
  Vector backbone: pFUS_B4
  Vector type: Mammalian Expression, TALEN
Growth in bacteria
  Bacterial resistance: Spectinomycin, 50 μg/mL
  Growth temperature: 37°C
  Growth strain: Top10
  Copy number: Unknown
Gene/Insert
  Gene/Insert name: RVD sequence: NG NG NI NN
  Species: Synthetic
  Cloning method: Unknown
  Sequencing primers: 5′ ttgatgcctggcagttccct; 3′ cgaaccgaacaggcttatgt
Terms and licenses: Academic/Nonprofit Terms; Industry Terms: Not Available to Industry
Depositor comments: Plasmid was created using Golden Gate cloning.
How to cite: pFUSB4_TTAG was a gift from Stephen Ekker (Addgene plasmid # 48610 ; http://n2t.net/addgene:48610 ; RRID:Addgene_48610)
