>Addgene plasmid #48610 | pFUSB4_TTAG | addgene partial sequence | sequence record 71352 | pCR8_F1 5'-ttgatgcctggcagttccct-3'
TCACGACGTTGTAAAACGACGGCCAGTCTTAAGCGTCTCATGGCCTGACCCCGGACCAAGTGGTGGCTAT
CGCCAGCAACGGTGGCGGCAAGCAAGCGCTCGAAACGGTGCAGCGGCTGTTGCCGGTGCTGTGCCAGGAC
CATGGCCTGACCCCGGACCAAGTGGTGGCTATCGCCAGCAACGGTGGCGGCAAGCAAGCGCTCGAAACGG
TGCAGCGGCTGTTGCCGGTGCTGTGCCAGGACCATGGCCTGACCCCGGACCAAGTGGTGGCTATCGCCAG
CAACATTGGCGGCAAGCAAGCGCTCGAAACGGTGCAGCGGCTGTTGCCGGTGCTGTGCCAGGACCATGGC
CTGACCCCGGACCAAGTGGTGGCTATCGCCAGCAACAATGGCGGCAAGCAAGCGCTCGAAACGGTGCAGC
GGCTGTTGCCGGTGCTGTGCCAGGACCATGGCCTGACCCCGGACCAAGTGGTGGCTATCGAGACGTCTAG
ACCAGCCAGGACAGAAATGCCTCGACTTCGCTGCTACCCAAGGTTGCCGGGTGACGCACACCGTGGAAAC
GGATGAAGGCACGAACCCAGTGGACATAAGCCTGTTCGGTTCGTAAGCTGTAATGCAAGTAGCGTATGCG
CTCACGCAACTGGTCCAGAACCTTGACCGAACGCAGCGGTGGTAACGGCGCAGTGGCGGTTTTCATGGCT
TGTTATGACTGTTTTTTTGGGGTACAGTCTATGCCTCGGGCATCCAAGCAGCAAGCGCGTTACGCCGTGG
GTCGATGTTTGATGTTATGGAGCAGCAACGATGTTACGCAGCAGGGCAGTCGCCCTAAAACAAAGTTAAA
CATTATGA
